Addgene plasmid #212687: pCfB13016
Purpose: (Empty Backbone) integration vector for single cassette with integration site E3
Depositing lab: Irina Borodina. Depositing organization: Danmarks Tekniske Universitet. Publication: Combinatorial iterative method for metabolic engineering of Yarrowia lipolytica: application for betanin biosynthesis. Jiang W, Wang S, Avila P, Jorgensen TS, Yang Z, Borodina I. Metab Eng. 2024 Sep 9:S1096-7176(24)00110-1. doi: 10.1016/j.ymben.2024.09.003. PubMed 39260817.
Backbone
  Vector backbone: custom backbone
  Vector type: Yeast Expression
Growth in bacteria
  Bacterial resistance: Spectinomycin, 50 μg/mL
  Growth temperature: 37°C
  Growth strain: DH5alpha
  Copy number: High Copy
Gene/Insert
  Gene/Insert name: None
Terms and licenses: Academic/Nonprofit Terms; Industry Terms: Not Available to Industry
How to cite: pCfB13016 was a gift from Irina Borodina (Addgene plasmid # 212687 ; http://n2t.net/addgene:212687 ; RRID:Addgene_212687)
