[The description below was written by a language model from this plasmid's Addgene catalogue record and pLannotate feature annotations shown in this document.]
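Description:
pCfB13016 is an empty-backbone integration vector from a toolkit for metabolic engineering of the yeast Yarrowia lipolytica, designed to carry a single expression cassette into the genomic integration site designated E3. It is catalogued as a yeast expression vector on a custom backbone of about 4 kb and has no gene insert recorded. In E. coli it is maintained by a high-copy ColE1/pUC-type origin and selected with spectinomycin through the aadA aminoglycoside adenylyltransferase gene. This gene sits beside a short gentamicin acetyltransferase fragment and a fragment of the class 1 integron Pc promoter, which look like remnants of the integron context from which the resistance cassette was derived.

The only other annotated payload is a superfolder GFP coding sequence followed by the bacterial rrnB T1 and T7Te transcription terminators. The bacterial terminators suggest that this is a placeholder or dropout marker expressed in E. coli, to be replaced when a cassette is cloned in, so that correct clones can be spotted by loss of fluorescence. However, the record does not say this, and no promoter for the GFP is annotated. The automated feature table also does not identify the homology arms for the E3 locus, any cloning or linearisation sites, or a yeast selection marker. Unannotated stretches flanking the GFP region could accommodate the homology arms, but their identity cannot be confirmed from the record. No yeast replication origin is annotated, in keeping with a vector meant for chromosomal integration rather than episomal maintenance. The associated work applies a combinatorial, iterative strain-construction method to betanin biosynthesis, and this plasmid serves there as a recipient for a cassette to be integrated at E3.
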