Features (pLannotate 1.2.2; 7 found; start..end, strand, type, name):
    133..921     -  CDS            aadA: S3AD_ECOLX - Experimental evidence at protein level: Swiss-Prot protein existence level 1. Mediates bacterial resistance to the antibiotics streptomycin and spectinomycin. From Escherichia coli.
    928..984     -  CDS            GmR (fragment): gentamycin acetyltransferase; aacC1; confers resistance to gentamycin
   1160..1183    -  promoter       Pc promoter (fragment): intI1 (promoter lies within the coding sequence); class 1 integron promoter
   1351..1939    +  rep_origin     ori: high-copy-number ColE1/pMB1/pBR322/pUC origin of replication
   2766..3479    +  CDS            superfolder GFP: GFP variant that folds robustly even when fused to poorly folded proteins (Pédelacq et al., 2006)
   3491..3562    +  terminator     rrnB T1 terminator: transcription terminator T1 from the E. coli rrnB gene
   3578..3605    +  terminator     T7Te terminator: phage T7 early transcription terminator
>Addgene plasmid #212687 | pCfB13016 | addgene full sequence | sequence record 424072 | Addgene NGS Result
ACTAACACATCAGGCCCACCATCCACCTTACACGTACGGTACTTGTAGAAAAGCGCTTCGTTCAATTCAG
GTTTTAGGCATTTCCTTCACGCGGCCGCTGCGGTGTTACAACCAATTAACCAATTCTGATTATTTGCCGA
CTACCTTGGTGATCTCGCCTTTCACGTAGTGGACAAATTCTTCCAACTGATCTGCGCGCGAGGCCAAGCG
ATCTTCTTCTTGTCCAAGATAAGCCTGTCTAGCTTCAAGTATGACGGGCTGATACTGGGCCGGCAGGCGC
TCCATTGCCCAGTCGGCAGCGACATCCTTCGGCGCGATTTTGCCGGTTACTGCGCTGTACCAAATGCGGG
ACAACGTAAGCACTACATTTCGCTCATCGCCAGCCCAGTCGGGCGGCGAGTTCCATAGCGTTAAGGTTTC
ATTTAGCGCCTCAAATAGATCCTGTTCAGGAACCGGATCAAAGAGTTCCTCCGCCGCTGGACCTACCAAG
GCAACGCTATGTTCTCTTGCTTTTGTCAGCAAGATAGCCAGATCAATGTCGATCGTGGCTGGCTCGAAGA
TACCCGCAAGAATGTCATTGCGCTGCCATTCTCCAAATTGCAGTTCGCGCTTAGCTGGATAACGCCACGG
AATGATGTCGTCGTGCACAACAATGGTGACTTCTACAGCGCGGAGAATCTCGCTCTCTCCAGGGGAAGCC
GAAGTTTCCAAAAGGTCGTTGATCAAAGCTCGCCGCGTTGTTTCATCAAGCCTTACGGTCACCGTAACCA
GCAAATCAATATCACTGTGTGGCTTCAGGCCGCCATCCACTGCGGAGCCGTACAAATGTACGGCCAGCAA
CGTCGGTTCGAGATGGCGCTCGATGACGCCAACTACCTCTGATAGTTGAGTCGATACTTCGGCGATCACC
GCTTCCCTCATAATGTTTAACTTTGTTTTAGGGCGACTGCCCTGCTGCGTAACATCGTTGCTGCTCCATA
ACATCAAACATCGACCCACGGCGTAACGCGCTTGCTGCTTGGATGCCCGAGGCATAGACTGTACCCCAAA
AAAACAGTCATAACAAGCCATGAAAACCGCCACTGCGCCGTTACCACCGCTGCGTTCGGTCAAGGTTCTG
GACCAGTTGCGTGAGCGCATACGCTACTTGCATTACAGCTTACGAACCGAACAGGCTTATGTCCACTGGG
TTCGTGCCTTCATCCGTTTCCACGGTGTGCGTCACCCGGCAACCTTGGGTAGCAGCGAAGTCGAGGCATT
TCTGTCCTGGCTGGTCATGACCAAAATCCCTTAACGTGAGTTTTCGTTCCACTGAGCGTCAGACCCCGTA
GAAAAGATCAAAGGATCTTCTTGAGATCCTTTTTTTCTGCGCGTAATCTGCTGCTTGCAAACAAAAAAAC
CACCGCTACCAGCGGTGGTTTGTTTGCCGGATCAAGAGCTACCAACTCTTTTTCCGAAGGTAACTGGCTT
CAGCAGAGCGCAGATACCAAATACTGTTCTTCTAGTGTAGCCGTAGTTAGGCCACCACTTCAAGAACTCT
GTAGCACCGCCTACATACCTCGCTCTGCTAATCCTGTTACCAGTGGCTGCTGCCAGTGGCGATAAGTCGT
GTCTTACCGGGTTGGACTCAAGACGATAGTTACCGGATAAGGCGCAGCGGTCGGGCTGAACGGGGGGTTC
GTGCACACAGCCCAGCTTGGAGCGAACGACCTACACCGAACTGAGATACCTACAGCGTGAGCTATGAGAA
AGCGCCACGCTTCCCGAAGGGAGAAAGGCGGACAGGTATCCGGTAAGCGGCAGGGTCGGAACAGGAGAGC
GCACGAGGGAGCTTCCAGGGGGAAACGCCTGGTATCTTTATAGTCCTGTCGGGTTTCGCCACCTCTGACT
TGAGCGTCGATTTTTGTGATGCTCGTCAGGGGGGCGGAGCCTATGGAAAAACGCCAGCAACGCGGCCTTT
TTACGGTTCCTGGCCTTTTGCTGGCCTTTTGCTCACATGTTCTTTCCTGCGTTATCCCCTGATTCTGTGG
ATAACCGTGCCTGCGGCCGCTAACTTTTTTCGTGACTCTGTTCTCCACGGTCAGGTGTCGTATACGTAAG
TACTGATACTCGCTCGTACTGGTACTGTGCGGTACATACACAGTACGTTGGCACCAGTGACAATTGTGCT
ATCGATACTGTTATAAGCGGCTTCTATCCATGGTTTACTGAGGAGAAATGTTCTAGCAGTGACGTTACAA
GTATCGTCACTACATTATGTTGCCATGTTCGCACAATACAACATACAGACCCGTTTTCAATGCGACGTAT
ACGTTCAGGTACCTTCAGTGCATGTGTATGTACCACATTATACGAAACAGCTCGCACTATATACCATGCA
ACTTGTACAAGTATGGGCCACATTGTGACACCAATACAGAACGCACAAACGGTACACCGACGCAGGAAGT
TTGGAAGAGCGTTCATGCCGATTGTGTACTCACAGTACCAGTACAATACACCGGTACTTCTTCCCTGTAT
CGTACGAACTTGTACTCCTAGTCTAAATGACCTCAAACTCAAGACATCAAACAACGGCGTCTCGGATGAC
GGGGAGACCGAAAGTGAAACGTGATTTCATGCGTCATTTTGAACATTTTGTAAATCTTATTTAATAATGT
GTGCGGCAATTCACATTTAATTTATGAATGTTTTCTTAACATCGCGGCAACTCAAGAAACGGCAGGTTCG
GATCTTAGCTACTAGAGAAAGAGGAGAAATACTAGATGCGTAAAGGCGAAGAGCTGTTCACTGGTGTCGT
CCCTATTCTGGTGGAACTGGATGGTGATGTCAACGGTCATAAGTTTTCCGTGCGTGGCGAGGGTGAAGGT
GACGCAACTAATGGTAAACTGACGCTGAAGTTCATCTGTACTACTGGTAAACTGCCGGTTCCTTGGCCGA
CTCTGGTAACGACGCTGACTTATGGTGTTCAGTGCTTTGCTCGTTATCCGGACCATATGAAGCAGCATGA
CTTCTTCAAGTCCGCCATGCCGGAAGGCTATGTGCAGGAACGCACGATTTCCTTTAAGGATGACGGCACG
TACAAAACGCGTGCGGAAGTGAAATTTGAAGGCGATACCCTGGTAAACCGCATTGAGCTGAAAGGCATTG
ACTTTAAAGAGGACGGCAATATCCTGGGCCATAAGCTGGAATACAATTTTAACAGCCACAATGTTTACAT
CACCGCCGATAAACAAAAAAATGGCATTAAAGCGAATTTTAAAATTCGCCACAACGTGGAGGATGGCAGC
GTGCAGCTGGCTGATCACTACCAGCAAAACACTCCAATCGGTGATGGTCCTGTTCTGCTGCCAGACAATC
ACTATCTGAGCACGCAAAGCGTTCTGTCTAAAGATCCGAACGAGAAACGCGATCATATGGTTCTGCTGGA
GTTCGTAACCGCAGCGGGCATCACGCATGGTATGGATGAACTGTACAAATGACCAGGCATCAAATAAAAC
GAAAGGCTCAGTCGAAAGACTGGGCCTTTCGTTTTATCTGTTGTTTGTCGGTGAACGCTCTCTACTAGAG
TCACACTGGCTCACCTTCGGGTGGGCCTTTCTGCGTTTATAGGTCTCAGAGTGTTCGGAGACGGAGTTCT
GGCACAGAAATGACCACACATACCCAGTTAACTAAGCCATTTTCTTCATCAGCGATGGAAATGCATTTAA
AGATGGTTCTATTTCATACAACTACCCATTGACTAATGGTTATTCTTGTAAAATGATGGAGAACTTCTAC
TACAAGTACAAATACTACACGCGAAGTTCCCCAGATTGCACCGCCACAAACACCAATCGAAGGTTTCTCT
CCATACATTTTTCCCATTTGGGACCTGTGCATAATTATAATTCATCACCATAAAAATTTCCTGTTGCATA
ACAACCTGACTCCTGAAGTTTCGCGCATGTGTACATATTGCTCCATCTTCAAGTACAGTACAGGCACAGT
AAGGTGACACGTAGTAGAACAGTCAA
